Addgene plasmid #126529: 2SP4
Purpose: 2-input history dependent program B then A; 0-0-GFP226
Depositing lab: Jerome Bonnet. Depositing organization: CNRS UMR 5048, INSERM U1054, Centre de Biochimie Structurale. Publication: Rational programming of history-dependent logic in cellular populations. Zuniga A, Guiziou S, Mayonove P, Meriem ZB, Camacho M, Moreau V, Ciandrini L, Hersen P, Bonnet J. Nat Commun. 2020 Sep 21;11(1):4758. doi: 10.1038/s41467-020-18455-z. PubMed 32958811.
Backbone
  Vector backbone: pSB4K5
  Vector type: Bacterial Expression
Growth in bacteria
  Bacterial resistance: Kanamycin, 50 μg/mL
  Growth temperature: 37°C
  Growth strain: DH5alpha
  Copy number: Low Copy
Gene/Insert
  Gene/Insert name: 2-input B then A; 0-0-GFP226
Terms and licenses: Academic/Nonprofit Terms; Industry Terms: Not Available to Industry
How to cite: 2SP4 was a gift from Jerome Bonnet (Addgene plasmid # 126529 ; http://n2t.net/addgene:126529 ; RRID:Addgene_126529)
