[The description below was written by a language model from this plasmid's Addgene catalogue record and pLannotate feature annotations shown in this document.]
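Description:
2SP4 is a low-copy bacterial expression plasmid built on the pSB4K5 backbone and designed as a synthetic-biology "history-dependent" logic device for E. coli. It replicates through the pSC101 origin together with the Rep101 (RepA) initiator protein that this origin requires, which accounts for the low copy number, and it is selected with kanamycin through the KanR aminoglycoside phosphotransferase gene. Backbone terminators (a his operon terminator, the lambda t0 terminator and a further putative bacterial terminator fragment) flank the cloning region and insulate the insert from read-through transcription.

The insert is catalogued as a 2-input program, "B then A", with the output code 0-0-GFP226. This suggests that a GFP output is produced only in the last of the states along the lineage in which input B arrives before input A, with no output in the earlier states. The annotated payload is compact. It comprises a short fragment matching the trc promoter on the reverse strand, a fragment of a type III hammerhead ribozyme on the forward strand, and a GFP coding sequence (annotated as EGFP) that spans the numbering origin of the circular map. A self-cleaving ribozyme upstream of a reporter is commonly used to standardise the 5' end of the transcript. The reverse orientation of the promoter fragment relative to GFP is consistent with a design in which DNA rearrangement is needed to switch on expression, but the feature table annotates no recombinase attachment sites, and the record does not name the inputs or the enzymes that respond to them. The plasmid serves as a reporter scaffold for programming and testing order-dependent logic in bacterial populations.
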