Features (pLannotate 1.2.2; 9 found; start..end, strand, type, name):
    155..214     -  terminator     his operon terminator: This putative transcriptin terminator from the E. coli his operon has a 2-bp deletion introduced during synthesis. Its efficiency has not been determined.
    251..345     +  terminator     lambda t0 terminator: transcription terminator from phage lambda
    837..1059    +  rep_origin     pSC101 ori: low-copy replication origin that requires the Rep101 protein
   1107..2057    +  CDS            Rep101: RepA protein needed for replication with the pSC101 origin; rep101
   2415..3230    +  CDS            KanR: aminoglycoside phosphotransferase confers resistance to kanamycin in bacteria or G418 (Geneticin®) in eukaryotes
   3242..3282    +  terminator     bacterial terminator (fragment): putative bacterial transcription terminator
   3569..3593    -  promoter       trc promoter (fragment): strong E. coli promoter; hybrid between the trp and lac UV5 promoters
   3643..3697    +  ncRNA          Hammerhead 3 (fragment): Accession: RF00008 - Hammerhead ribozyme (type III)
   3738..79      +  CDS            EGFP (across the origin): EGFP is a basic (constitutively fluorescent) green fluorescent protein published in 1996, derived from Aequorea victoria. It is reported to be a rapidly-maturing weak dimer with moderate acid sensitivity.
>Addgene plasmid #126529 | 2SP4 | addgene full sequence | sequence record 251836 | Addgene NGS Result
CGAAAAAAGAGACCATATGGTGCTATTAGAGTTTGTGACTGCAGCAGGTATTACACTTGGTATGGACGAA
CTTTATAAATAAAACCTATCTATTCGTTTTCAACAGAGTAAGGGTATCCGAGTTCTTAGACGTCAGGTGG
CAAACGCGAAGTAATCTTTTCGGTTTTAAAGAAAAAGGGCAGGGTGGTGACACCTTGCCCGTTTTTTTGC
CGGAGCTAGAGCTGTCAGACCAAGTTTACGAGCTCGCTTGGACTCCTGTTGATAGATCCAGTAATGACCT
CAGAACTCCATCTGGATTTGTTCAGAACGCTCGGTTGCCGCCGGGCGTTTTTTATTGGTGAGAATCCAAG
CACTAGGGACAGTAAGACGGGTAAGCCTGTTGATGATACCGCTGCCTTACTGGGTGCATTAGCCAGTCTG
AATGACCTGTCACGGGATAATCCGAAGTGGTCAGACTGGAAAATCAGAGGGCAGGAACTGCTGAACAGCA
AAAAGTCAGATAGCACCACATAGCAGACCCGCCATAAAACGCCCTGAGAAGCCCGTGACGGGCTTTTCTT
GTATTATGGGTAGTTTCCTTGCATGAATCCATAAAAGGCGCCTGTAGTGCCATTTACCCCCATTCACTGC
CAGAGCCGTGAGCGCAGCGAACTGAATGTCACGAAAAAGACAGCGACTCAGGTGCCTGATGGTCGGAGAC
AAAAGGAATATTCAGCGATTTGCCCGAGCTTGCGAGGGTGCTACTTAAGCCTTTAGGGTTTTAAGGTCTG
TTTTGTAGAGGAGCAAACAGCGTTTGCGACATCCTTTTGTAATACTGCGGAACTGACTAAAGTAGTGAGT
TATACACAGGGCTGGGATCTATTCTTTTTATCTTTTTTTATTCTTTCTTTATTCTATAAATTATAACCAC
TTGAATATAAACAAAAAAAACACACAAAGGTCTAGCGGAATTTACAGAGGGTCTAGCAGAATTTACAAGT
TTTCCAGCAAAGGTCTAGCAGAATTTACAGATACCCACAACTCAAAGGAAAAGGACATGTAATTATCATT
GACTAGCCCATCTCAATTGGTATAGTGATTAAAATCACCTAGACCAATTGAGATGTATGTCTGAATTAGT
TGTTTTCAAAGCAAATGAACTAGCGATTAGTCGCTATGACTTAACGGAGCATGAAACCAAGCTAATTTTA
TGCTGTGTGGCACTACTCAACCCCACGATTGAAAACCCTACAAGGAAAGAACGGACGGTATCGTTCACTT
ATAACCAATACGCTCAGATGATGAACATCAGTAGGGAAAATGCTTATGGTGTATTAGCTAAAGCAACCAG
AGAGCTGATGACGAGAACTGTGGAAATCAGGAATCCTTTGGTTAAAGGCTTTGAGATTTTCCAGTGGACA
AACTATGCCAAGTTCTCAAGCGAAAAATTAGAATTAGTTTTTAGTGAAGAGATATTGCCTTATCTTTTCC
AGTTAAAAAAATTCATAAAATATAATCTGGAACATGTTAAGTCTTTTGAAAACAAATACTCTATGAGGAT
TTATGAGTGGTTATTAAAAGAACTAACACAAAAGAAAACTCACAAGGCAAATATAGAGATTAGCCTTGAT
GAATTTAAGTTCATGTTAATGCTTGAAAATAACTACCATGAGTTTAAAAGGCTTAACCAATGGGTTTTGA
AACCAATAAGTAAAGATTTAAACACTTACAGCAATATGAAATTGGTGGTTGATAAGCGAGGCCGCCCGAC
TGATACGTTGATTTTCCAAGTTGAACTAGATAGACAAATGGATCTCGTAACCGAACTTGAGAACAACCAG
ATAAAAATGAATGGTGACAAAATACCAACAACCATTACATCAGATTCCTACCTACATAACGGACTAAGAA
AAACACTACACGATGCTTTAACTGCAAAAATTCAGCTCACCAGTTTTGAGGCAAAATTTTTGAGTGACAT
GCAAAGTAAGTATGATCTCAATGGTTCGTTCTCATGGCTCACGCAAAAACAACGAACCACACTAGAGAAC
ATACTGGCTAAATACGGAAGGATCTGAGGTTCTTATGGCTCTTGTATCTATCAGTGAAGCATCAAGACTA
ACAAACAAAAGTAGAACAACTGTTCACCGTTACATATCAAAGGGAAAACTGTCCATATGCACAGATGAAA
ACGGTGTAAAAAAGATAGATACATCAGAGCTTTTACGAGTTTTTGGTGCATTCAAAGCTGTTCACCATGA
ACAGATCGACAATGTAACTACTAGAGCTGATCCTTCAACTCAGCAAAAGTTCGATTTATTCAACAAAGCC
ACGTTGTGTCTCAAAATCTCTGATGTTACATTGCACAAGATAAAAATATATCATCATGAACAATAAAACT
GTCTGCTTACATAAACAGTAATACAAGGGGTGTTATGAGCCATATTCAACGGGAAACGTCTTGCTCCCGT
CCGCGCTTAAACTCCAACATGGACGCTGATTTATATGGGTATAAATGGGCTCGCGATAATGTCGGGCAAT
CAGGTGCGACAATCTATCGCTTGTATGGGAAGCCCGATGCGCCAGAGTTGTTTCTGAAACATGGCAAAGG
TAGCGTTGCCAATGATGTTACAGATGAGATGGTCCGTCTCAACTGGCTGACGGAGTTTATGCCTCTCCCG
ACCATCAAGCATTTTATCCGTACTCCTGATGATGCGTGGTTACTCACCACCGCGATTCCTGGGAAAACAG
CCTTCCAGGTATTAGAAGAATATCCTGATTCAGGTGAAAATATTGTTGATGCGCTGGCCGTGTTCCTGCG
CCGGTTACATTCGATTCCTGTTTGTAATTGTCCTTTTAACAGCGATCGTGTATTTCGTCTTGCTCAGGCG
CAATCACGCATGAATAACGGTTTGGTTGATGCGAGTGATTTTGATGACGAGCGTAATGGCTGGCCTGTTG
AACAAGTCTGGAAAGAAATGCACAAGCTCTTGCCATTCTCACCGGATTCAGTCGTCACTCATGGTGATTT
CTCACTTGATAACCTTATTTTTGACGAGGGGAAATTAATAGGTTGTATTGATGTTGGACGGGTCGGAATC
GCAGACCGTTACCAGGACCTTGCCATTCTTTGGAACTGCCTCGGTGAGTTTTCTCCTTCATTACAGAAAC
GGCTTTTTCAAAAATATGGTATTGATAATCCTGATATGAATAAATTGCAGTTTCATTTGATGCTCGATGA
GTTTTTCTAATAATACTAGCAGAAATCATCCTTAGCGAAAGCTAAGGATTTTTTTTATCTGATTACCGCC
TTTGAGTGAGCTCTTACTGAAGCACGATTCTACTCGGAAGTGGTCAATAATGCGAGTTTTTATTTCGTTT
ATTTCAATTAAGGTAACTAAAAAACTCCTTTCCCTTACGGCAGACCTGAGTGGGTTTGTACCGTACACCA
CTGAGACCGCGGTGGTTGACCAGACAAACCACGATAAGAATAGTAATACAGGATCCGAATCGTTTCAGTT
GCCTGCAAAAAAAGCAAAAAGCATTTACCTTGATTGAGATGTTAATTGTGTTGGCATTCCACAAACATTA
CGAGCCGGATGATTAATTGTCAAGCCCGGATGATCCTGACGACGGAGACCGCCGTCGTCGACAAGCCGGC
CGAAGGGTGTCTCAAGGTGCGTACCTTGACTGATGAGTCCGAAAGGACGAAACACCCCTCTACAAATAAT
TTTGTTTAAAAAGAGGAGAAATACTAGATGGTGAGCAAAGGTGAGGAACTTTTTACAGGAGTAGTACCTA
TTCTTGTAGAGTTAGATGGTGATGTGAATGGCCATAAATTTAGTGTTTCTGGTGAAGGAGAGGGCGATGC
GACTTATGGCAAGTTGACCCTTAAATTTATTTGTACTACTGGTAAACTTCCTGTTCCTTGGCCTACTCTC
GTGACAACTCTTACTTACGGAGTCCAATGCTTCTCTAGATACCCGGACCACATGAAGCAGCACGATTTCT
TCAAAAGCGCCATGCCTGAGGGATACGTCCAAGAAAGGACGATCTTCTTCAAGGACGACGGGAACTACAA
GACACGGGCGGAGGTGAAATTTGAGGGGGACACGCTCGTGAACAGGATTGAGTTGAAGGGGATTGACTTC
AAGGAGGACGGCAATATACTCGGACACAAATTAGAGTACAACTACAACTCGCACAACGTCTACATTATGG
CCGATAAGCAGAAGAACGGCATTAAGGTTAACTTCAAGATCAGGCACAATATCGAGGATGGCAGCGTTCA
GCTTGCAGATCATTACCAACAGAACACACCGATCGGCGACGGCCCGGTACTGTTGCCGGATAACCACTAC
CTGTCGACGCAGTCTGCCCTATCGAAAGACCCTAA
